>Addgene plasmid #18515 | T4 Lysozyme G113A | addgene partial sequence | sequence record 24301 | 3primeUP
TANGAAAAAGCCCGCCTCATTAGGCGGGCTCAGATCTGCTCATGTTTGACAGCTTATCATCGATAAGCTT
CGGCAATAAATTCTTGATATGTTTTCATATGTTTCCTTTAAATATTTTAATTAGTAATTGTCTATTCAAG
TAATTGTGAATATACTATCACAATTCCAAGAGAAAGTAAACAGCTTTATAGATTTTTATACGCGTCCCAA
GTGCCAGTTCTAAACGTTGTAATGACTCGTTTTGCGCGATTAGGTGTTTGATTATACCATCTACTTTTAG
CTAAGTTAACTGCTGCTTCATCCCAGCGTTTTTGTTGAAGCATACGTAAAGAGTTAGTAAATGCTGCCAC
ACCGGTTTCTCCCATTTGGAAAACCATATTAATCAATGCACAGCGACGAACCGCATCAAGAGAATCATAA
ACCGGTTTTAATTTAGCATTTCTCAGAATTCCGCGAACAGCAGCATCAACATCCTGATTAAAGAGTTTTT
CAGCCTCATCTTTTGTAATTACACCATTGCAATTACGCCCAATAGCTTTATCTAATTCAGATTTAGCAGC
ATTAAGTGATGGACTTTTTGTAAGCAAATGACCGATGCCAATAGTGTAATAGCCTTCTGTGTCTTTATAG
ATTTTAAGTCTAAGACCTTCATCTATACGTAACATTTCAAATATATTCATAATACCTCCTAAGCATCGAT
GGATCCTGTTTCCTGTGTGAAATTGGTATCCGCTCACAATTCCACACATTATACGAGCCGATGATAATTG
TCACAGGGGGANGGGAGTAGCTGANCTGTTCNGTGGAATGTANCGNCCATCACCATAACAGCGAGATATG
