[The description below was written by a language model from this plasmid's Addgene catalogue record.]
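Description:
T4 Lysozyme G113A is a bacterial expression plasmid built on the pHS1403 backbone (about 5 kb without insert) that carries the bacteriophage T4 lysozyme gene, the product of phage gene e, with a single amino-acid substitution replacing glycine 113 with alanine. The plasmid is maintained in E. coli at high copy number and selected with ampicillin. The record does not name the origin of replication, nor does it state which promoter drives expression of the insert or whether any tags are fused to the protein, and no feature table is provided to fill in these details.

The roughly 600 bp insert was introduced by restriction cloning between a BamHI site at the 5′ end and a HindIII site at the 3′ end, and both sites remain intact, so the fragment can be excised or exchanged. According to the depositor's notes, the BamHI site lies 27 bp from the start codon and the HindIII site 115 bp from the stop codon, which means the insert includes short flanking untranslated stretches on either side of the coding region.

T4 lysozyme is a small muramidase that cleaves bacterial cell-wall peptidoglycan and has long served as a model protein for studying how point mutations affect folding, thermodynamic stability and structure. A glycine-to-alanine replacement such as G113A is a typical probe of this kind, since it alters backbone flexibility and side-chain volume at a defined position. The record does not state a specific purpose, but the construct is suited to producing the mutant protein in bacteria for biophysical or crystallographic comparison with the wild-type enzyme.
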