Addgene plasmid #18515: T4 Lysozyme G113A
Depositing lab: Brian Matthews. Depositing organization: University of Oregon.
Backbone
  Vector backbone: pHS1403
  Backbone size w/o insert (bp): 5000
  Vector type: Bacterial Expression
Growth in bacteria
  Bacterial resistance: Ampicillin, 100 μg/mL
  Growth temperature: 37°C
  Growth strain: DH5alpha
  Copy number: High Copy
Gene/Insert
  Gene/Insert name: T4 Lysozyme (alt name: 1113A)
  Species: Bacteriophage T4
  Insert size (bp): 600
  Mutation: G113A
  GenBank ID: NP_049736
  Entrez Gene: e (a.k.a. T4p123)
  Cloning method: Restriction Enzyme; 5′ cloning site BamHI (not destroyed); 3′ cloning site HindIII (not destroyed)
  Sequencing primers: 5′ na; 3′ GGCGTATCACGAGGCCC
Terms and licenses: Academic/Nonprofit Terms; Industry Terms: Not Available to Industry
Depositor comments: The BamHI site is 27 bp from the ATG and the HindIII site is 115 bp from the stop.
How to cite: T4 Lysozyme G113A was a gift from Brian Matthews (Addgene plasmid # 18515 ; http://n2t.net/addgene:18515 ; RRID:Addgene_18515)
